>Addgene plasmid #49315 | pGGW_SM_BamHI | depositor full sequence | sequence record 72947 | Full Sequence
CTTTCCTGCGTTATCCCCTGATTCTGTGGATAACCGTATTACCGCCTTTGAGTGAGCTGATACCGCTCGC
CGCAGCCGAACGACCGAGCGCAGCGAGTCAGTGAGCGAGGAAGCGGAAGAGCGCCCAATACGCAAACCGC
CTCTCCCCGCGCGTTGGCCGATTCATTAATGCAGCTGGCACGACAGGTTTCCCGACTGGAAAGCGGGCAG
TGAGCGCAACGCAATTAATACGCGTACCGCTAGCCAGGAAGAGTTTGTAGAAACGCAAAAAGGCCATCCG
TCAGGATGGCCTTCTGCTTAGTTTGATGCCTGGCAGTTTATGGCGGGCGTCCTGCCCGCCACCCTCCGGG
CCGTTGCTTCACAACGTTCAAATCCGCTCCCGGCGGATTTGTCCTACTCAGGAGAGCGTTCACCGACAAA
CAACAGATAAAACGAAAGGCCCAGTCTTCCGACTGAGCCTTTCGTTTTATTTGATGCCTGGCAGTTCCCT
ACTCTCGCGTTAACGCTAGCATGGATGTTTTCCCAGTCACGACGTTGTAAAACGACGGCCAGTCTTAAGC
TCGGGCCCCAAATAATGATTTTATTTTGACTGATAGTGACCTGTTCGTTGCAACAAATTGATGAGCAATG
CTTTTTTATAATGCCAACTTTGTACAAAAAAGCAGGCTCCGCGGCCGCCCCCTTCACCGGATCCGTGAGA
GACCCGCGCTTAATGCGCCGCTACAGGGCGCGTCCATTCGCCATTCAGGCTGCGCAACTGTTGGGAAGGG
CGATCGGTGCGGGCCTCTTCGCTATTACGCCAGCTGGCGAAAGGGGGATGTGCTGCAAGGCGATTAAGTT
GGGTAACGCCAGGGTTTTCCCAGTCACGACGTTGTAAAACGACGGCCAGTGAATTGTAATACGACTCACT
ATAGGGCGAATTGGGCCCGACGTCGCATGCTCCCGGCCGCCATGGCGGCCGCGGGAATTCGATATCACTA
GTGAATTCGCGGCCGCCTGCAGGTCGACCATATGGGAGAGCTCCCAACGCGTTGGATGCATAGCTTGAGT
ATTCTATAGTGTCACCTAAATAGCTTGGCGTAATCATGGTCATAGCTGTTTCCTGTGTGAAATTGTTATC
CGCTCACAATTCCACACAACATACGAGCCGGAAGCATAAAGTGTAAAGCCTGGGGTGCCTAATGAGTGAG
CTAACTCACATTAATTGCGTTGCGCTCACTGCCCGCTTTCCAGTCGGGAAACCTGTCGTGCCAGCTGCAT
TAATGAATCGGCCAACGCGCGGGGAGAGGCGGTTTGCGTATTGGGCGCTCTTCCGCTTCCTCGCTCACTG
ACTCGCTGCGCTCGCGGTCTCAGTCGGTACCAAGGGTGGGCGCGCCGACCCAGCTTTCTTGTACAAAGTT
GGCATTATAAGAAAGCATTGCTTATCAATTTGTTGCAACGAACAGGTCACTATCAGTCAAAATAAAATCA
TTATTTGCCATCCAGCTGATATCCCCTATAGTGAGTCGTATTACATGGTCATAGCTGTTTCCTGGCAGCT
CTGGCCCGTGTCTCAAAATCTCTGATGTTACATTGCACAAGATAAAAATATATCATCATGAACAATAAAA
CTGTCTGCTTACATAAACAGTAATACAAGGGGTGTTATGAGCCATATTCAACGGGAAACGTCGAGGCCGC
GATTAAATTCCAACATGGATGCTGATTTATATGGGTATAAATGGGCTCGCGATAATGTCGGGCAATCAGG
TGCGACAATCTATCGCTTGTATGGGAAGCCCGATGCGCCAGAGTTGTTTCTGAAACATGGCAAAGGTAGC
GTTGCCAATGATGTTACAGATGAGATGGTCAGACTAAACTGGCTGACGGAATTTATGCCTCTTCCGACCA
TCAAGCATTTTATCCGTACTCCTGATGATGCATGGTTACTCACCACTGCGATCCCCGGAAAAACAGCATT
CCAGGTATTAGAAGAATATCCTGATTCAGGTGAAAATATTGTTGATGCGCTGGCAGTGTTCCTGCGCCGG
TTGCATTCGATTCCTGTTTGTAATTGTCCTTTTAACAGCGATCGCGTATTTCGTCTCGCTCAGGCGCAAT
CACGAATGAATAACGGTTTGGTTGATGCGAGTGATTTTGATGACGAGCGTAATGGCTGGCCTGTTGAACA
AGTCTGGAAAGAAATGCATAAACTTTTGCCATTCTCACCGGATTCAGTCGTCACTCATGGTGATTTCTCA
CTTGATAACCTTATTTTTGACGAGGGGAAATTAATAGGTTGTATTGATGTTGGACGAGTCGGAATCGCAG
ACCGATACCAGGATCTTGCCATCCTATGGAACTGCCTCGGTGAGTTTTCTCCTTCATTACAGAAACGGCT
TTTTCAAAAATATGGTATTGATAATCCTGATATGAATAAATTGCAGTTTCATTTGATGCTCGATGAGTTT
TTCTAATCAGAATTGGTTAATTGGTTGTAACACTGGCAGAGCATTACGCTGACTTGACGGGACGGCGCAA
GCTCATGACCAAAATCCCTTAACGTGAGTTACGCGTCGTTCCACTGAGCGTCAGACCCCGTAGAAAAGAT
CAAAGGATCTTCTTGAGATCCTTTTTTTCTGCGCGTAATCTGCTGCTTGCAAACAAAAAAACCACCGCTA
CCAGCGGTGGTTTGTTTGCCGGATCAAGAGCTACCAACTCTTTTTCCGAAGGTAACTGGCTTCAGCAGAG
CGCAGATACCAAATACTGTCCTTCTAGTGTAGCCGTAGTTAGGCCACCACTTCAAGAACTCTGTAGCACC
GCCTACATACCTCGCTCTGCTAATCCTGTTACCAGTGGCTGCTGCCAGTGGCGATAAGTCGTGTCTTACC
GGGTTGGACTCAAGACGATAGTTACCGGATAAGGCGCAGCGGTCGGGCTGAACGGGGGGTTCGTGCACAC
AGCCCAGCTTGGAGCGAACGACCTACACCGAACTGAGATACCTACAGCGTGAGCATTGAGAAAGCGCCAC
GCTTCCCGAAGGGAGAAAGGCGGACAGGTATCCGGTAAGCGGCAGGGTCGGAACAGGAGAGCGCACGAGG
GAGCTTCCAGGGGGAAACGCCTGGTATCTTTATAGTCCTGTCGGGTTTCGCCACCTCTGACTTGAGCGTC
GATTTTTGTGATGCTCGTCAGGGGGGCGGAGCCTATGGAAAAACGCCAGCAACGCGGCCTTTTTACGGTT
CCTGGCCTTTTGCTGGCCTTTTGCTCACATGTT
Features (pLannotate 1.2.2; 19 found; start..end, strand, type, name):
    121..213     +  CDS            lacI (fragment): lac repressor; lacI; The lac repressor binds to the lac operator to inhibit transcription in E. coli. This inhibition can be relieved by adding lactose or isopropyl-β-D-thiogalactopyranoside (IPTG).
    268..295     -  terminator     rrnB T2 terminator: transcription terminator T2 from the E. coli rrnB gene
    427..470     +  terminator     rrnB T1 terminator: Escherichia coli rrnB; transcription terminator T1 from the E. coli rrnB gene
    517..553     -  CDS            lacZα (fragment): LacZα fragment of β-galactosidase; lacZ fragment
    569..668     +  protein_bind   attL1: mutant version of attL; recombination site for the Gateway® LR reaction LR Clonase™
    704..733     -  rep_origin     f1 ori (fragment): f1 bacteriophage origin of replication; arrow indicates direction of (+) strand synthesis
    737..894     -  CDS            lacZα (fragment): LacZα fragment of β-galactosidase; lacZ fragment
    897..915     +  promoter       T7 promoter: promoter for bacteriophage T7 RNA polymerase
    979..1041    -  CDS            VESPI_VESMG (fragment): Experimental evidence at protein level: Swiss-Prot protein existence level 1. Shows contractile activity on isolated ileum smooth muscle. From Vespa magnifica (Hornet).
   1053..1071    -  promoter       SP6 promoter: promoter for bacteriophage SP6 RNA polymerase
   1113..1129    -  protein_bind   lac operator: The lac repressor binds to the lac operator to inhibit transcription in E. coli. This inhibition can be relieved by adding lactose or isopropyl-β-D-thiogalactopyranoside (IPTG). lac repressor encoded by lacI
   1137..1167    -  promoter       lac promoter: promoter for the E. coli lac operon
   1182..1203    -  protein_bind   CAP binding site: CAP binding activates transcription in the presence of cAMP. E. coli catabolite activator protein
   1216..1308    -  CDS            lacI (fragment): lac repressor; lacI; The lac repressor binds to the lac operator to inhibit transcription in E. coli. This inhibition can be relieved by adding lactose or isopropyl-β-D-thiogalactopyranoside (IPTG).
   1310..1344    -  rep_origin     RSF ori (fragment): Plasmids containing the RSF 1030 origin of replication can be propagated in E. coli cells that contain additional plasmids with compatible origins.
   1378..1477    -  protein_bind   attL2: mutant version of attL; recombination site for the Gateway® LR reaction LR Clonase™
   1495..1513    -  promoter       T7 promoter: promoter for bacteriophage T7 RNA polymerase
   1647..2456    +  CDS            KanR: aminoglycoside phosphotransferase; aph(3')-Ia; confers resistance to kanamycin in bacteria or G418 (Geneticin®) in eukaryotes
   2603..3191    +  rep_origin     ori: high-copy-number ColE1/pMB1/pBR322/pUC origin of replication
