[The description below was written by a language model from this plasmid's Addgene catalogue record and pLannotate feature annotations shown in this document.]
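Description:
pGGW_SM_BamHI is a small (about 3.25 kb) empty-backbone cloning vector derived from the pDONR Gateway donor plasmid and belonging to the Golden GATEway cloning system. It is maintained in E. coli at high copy through a ColE1/pUC-type origin and is selected with kanamycin through an aminoglycoside phosphotransferase (KanR) gene. The catalogue lists no insert. The vector is intended as a subcloning intermediate for site-directed mutagenesis by Golden Gate assembly, after which the assembled fragment can be released by digestion with BamHI and KpnI.

The feature table shows an entry-clone-like architecture. Upstream lie the rrnB T1 and T2 transcription terminators, which insulate the cloning region from read-through transcription. attL1 and attL2 recombination sites then flank a central cassette. Between the att sites are a CAP binding site, lac promoter and lac operator driving a lacZα fragment, with T7 and SP6 promoters positioned around what appears to be a polylinker from a standard lacZα cloning vector. Such a cassette is commonly used as a replaceable stuffer for blue/white screening, though the record does not say so, and it does not annotate the type IIS sites used for Golden Gate assembly. Because of the attL sites, the region between them could in principle take part in a Gateway LR reaction, although the stated release route is restriction digestion. Another T7 promoter lies just outside attL2. The short hits to lacI, f1 ori, RSF ori and a hornet peptide are small fragments, most likely remnants of source vectors or spurious annotation matches rather than functional elements.
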