Addgene plasmid #49315: pGGW_SM_BamHI
Purpose: (Empty Backbone) Subcloning vector for Golden Gate-based site-directed mutagenesis; BamHI and KpnI to release the insert
Depositing lab: Joachim Wittbrodt. Depositing organization: Universitaet Heidelberg. Publication: Golden GATEway cloning--a combinatorial approach to generate fusion and recombination constructs. Kirchmaier S, Lust K, Wittbrodt J. PLoS One. 2013 Oct 7;8(10):e76117. doi: 10.1371/journal.pone.0076117. PubMed 24116091.
Backbone
  Vector backbone: pDONR
  Backbone manufacturer: Invitrogen
  Vector type: cloning vector
Growth in bacteria
  Bacterial resistance: Kanamycin, 50 μg/mL
  Growth temperature: 37°C
  Growth strain: DH5alpha
  Copy number: High Copy
Gene/Insert
  Gene/Insert name: None
Terms and licenses: Academic/Nonprofit Terms; Industry Terms: Not Available to Industry
How to cite: pGGW_SM_BamHI was a gift from Joachim Wittbrodt (Addgene plasmid # 49315 ; http://n2t.net/addgene:49315 ; RRID:Addgene_49315)
