>Addgene plasmid #49315 | pGGW_SM_BamHI | addgene partial sequence | sequence record 75212 | pENTR-R 5'-ATGGCTCATAACACCCCTTG-3'
ATTGTTCATGATGATATATTTTTATCTTGTGCAATGTAACATCAGAGATTTTGAGACACGGGCCAGAGCT
GCCAGGAAACAGCTATGACCATGTAATACGACTCACTATAGGGGATATCAGCTGGATGGCAAATAATGAT
TTTATTTTGACTGATAGTGACCTGTTCGTTGCAACAAATTGATAAGCAATGCTTTCTTATAATGCCAACT
TTGTACAAGAAAGCTGGGTCGGCGCGCCCACCCTTGGTACCGACTGAGACCGCGAGCGCAGCGAGTCAGT
GAGCGAGGAAGCGGAAGAGCGCCCAATACGCAAACCGCCTCTCCCCGCGCGTTGGCCGATTCATTAATGC
AGCTGGCACGACAGGTTTCCCGACTGGAAAGCGGGCAGTGAGCGCAACGCAATTAATGTGAGTTAGCTCA
CTCATTAGGCACCCCAGGCTTTACACTTTATGCTTCCGGCTCGTATGTTGTGTGGAATTGTGAGCGGATA
ACAATTTCACACAGGAAACAGCTATGACCATGATTACGCCAAGCTATTTAGGTGACACTATAGAATACTC
AAGCTATGCATCCAACGCGTTGGGAGCTCTCCCATATGGTCGACCTGCAGGCGGCCGCGAATTCACTAGT
GATATCGAATTCCCGCGGCCGCCATGGCGGCCGGGAGCATGCGACGTCGGGCCCAATTCGCCCTATAGTG
AGTCGTATTACAATTCACTGGCCG
