>Addgene plasmid #49315 | pGGW_SM_BamHI | addgene partial sequence | sequence record 75927 | pCR8_F1 5'-ttgatgcctggcagttccct-3'
TAAAACGACGGCCAGTCTTAAGCTCGGGCCCCAAATAATGATTTTATTTTGACTGATAGTGACCTGTTCG
TTGCAACAAATTGATGAGCAATGCTTTTTTATAATGCCAACTTTGTACAAAAAAGCAGGCTCCGCGGCCG
CCCCCTTCACCGGATCCGTGAGAGACCCGCGCTTAATGCGCCGCTACAGGGCGCGTCCATTCGCCATTCA
GGCTGCGCAACTGTTGGGAAGGGCGATCGGTGCGGGCCTCTTCGCTATTACGCCAGCTGGCGAAAGGGGG
ATGTGCTGCAAGGCGATTAA
